>Addgene plasmid #67740 | Pr-deCFP-MGapt | depositor full sequence | sequence record 117442 | Pr-deCFP-MGapt sequence 3261 bps
CGCGCCACATAGCAGAACTTTAAAAGTGCTCATCATTGGAAAACGTTCTTCGGGGCGAAAACTCTCAAGG
ATCTTACCGCTGTTGAGATCCAGTTCGATGTAACCCACTCGTGCACCCAACTGATCTTCAGCATCTTTTA
CTTTCACCAGCGTTTCTGGGTGAGCAAAAACAGGAAGGCAAAATGCCGCAAAAAAGGGAATAAGGGCGAC
ACGGAAATGTTGAATACTCATACTCTTCCTTTTTCAATATTATTGAAGCATTTATCAGGGTTATTGTCTC
ATGAGCGGATACATATTTGAATGTATTTAGAAAAATAAACAAATAGGGGTTCCGCGCACATTTCCCCGAA
AAGTGCCACCTGACGTCTAAGAAACCATTATTATCATGACATTAACCTATAAAAATAGGCGTATCACGAG
GCCCTTTCGTCTTCAAGAATTCTGGCGAATCCTCTGACCAGCCAGAAAACGACCTTTCTGTGGTGAAACC
GGATGCTGCAATTCAGAGCGCCAGCAAGTGGGGGACAGCAGAAGACCTGACCGCCGCAGAGTGGATGTTT
GACATGGTGAAGACTATCGCACCATCAGCCAGAAAACCGAATTTTGCTGGGTGGGCTAACGATATCCGCC
TGATGCGTGAACGTGACGGACGTAACCACCGCGACATGTGTGTGCTGTTCCGCTGGGCATGCTGAGCTAA
CACCGTGCGTGTTGACAATTTTACCTCTGGCGGTGATAATGGTTGCAGCTAGCAATAATTTTGTTTAACT
TTAAGAAGGAGATATACCATGGAGCTTTTCACTGGCGTTGTTCCCATCCTGGTCGAGCTGGACGGCGACG
TAAACGGCCACAAGTTCAGCGTGTCCGGCGAGGGCGAGGGCGATGCCACCTACGGCAAGCTGACCCTGAA
GTTCATCTGCACCACCGGCAAGCTGCCCGTGCCCTGGCCCACCCTCGTGACCACCCTGACCTGGGGCGTG
CAGTGCTTCAGCCGCTACCCCGACCACATGAAGCAGCACGACTTCTTCAAGTCCGCCATGCCCGAAGGCT
ACGTCCAGGAGCGCACCATCTTCTTCAAGGACGACGGCAACTACAAGACCCGCGCCGAGGTGAAGTTCGA
GGGCGACACCCTGGTGAACCGCATCGAGCTGAAGGGCATCGACTTCAAGGAGGACGGCAACATCCTGGGG
CACAAGCTGGAGTACAACTACATCAGCCACAACGTCTATATCACCGCCGACAAGCAGAAGAACGGCATCA
AGGCCAACTTCAAGATCCGCCACAACATCGAGGACGGCAGCGTGCAGCTCGCCGACCACTACCAGCAGAA
CACCCCCATCGGCGACGGCCCCGTGCTGCTGCCCGACAACCACTACCTGAGCACCCAGTCCGCCCTGAGC
AAAGACCCCAACGAGAAGCGCGATCACATGGTCCTGCTGGAGTTCGTGACCGCCGCCGGGATCTAAACAA
TAACTGAATAGGGGATCCCGACTGGCGAGAGCCAGGTAACGAATGGATCCCCGAGCTCGAGCAAAGCCCG
CCGAAAGGCGGGCTTTTCTGTGTCGACCGATGCCCTTGAGAGCCTTCAACCCAGTCAGCTCCTTCCGGTG
GGCGCGGGGCATGACTATCGTCGCCGCACTTATGACTGTCTTCTTTATCATGCAACTCGTAGGACAGGTG
CCGGCAGCGCTCTTCCGCTTCCTCGCTCACTGACTCGCTGCGCTCGGTCGTTCGGCTGCGGCGAGCGGTA
TCAGCTCACTCAAAGGCGGTAATACGGTTATCCACAGAATCAGGGGATAACGCAGGAAAGAACATGTGAG
CAAAAGGCCAGCAAAAGGCCAGGAACCGTAAAAAGGCCGCGTTGCTGGCGTTTTTCCATAGGCTCCGCCC
CCCTGACGAGCATCACAAAAATCGACGCTCAAGTCAGAGGTGGCGAAACCCGACAGGACTATAAAGATAC
CAGGCGTTTCCCCCTGGAAGCTCCCTCGTGCGCTCTCCTGTTCCGACCCTGCCGCTTACCGGATACCTGT
CCGCCTTTCTCCCTTCGGGAAGCGTGGCGCTTTCTCATAGCTCACGCTGTAGGTATCTCAGTTCGGTGTA
GGTCGTTCGCTCCAAGCTGGGCTGTGTGCACGAACCCCCCGTTCAGCCCGACCGCTGCGCCTTATCCGGT
AACTATCGTCTTGAGTCCAACCCGGTAAGACACGACTTATCGCCACTGGCAGCAGCCACTGGTAACAGGA
TTAGCAGAGCGAGGTATGTAGGCGGTGCTACAGAGTTCTTGAAGTGGTGGCCTAACTACGGCTACACTAG
AAGAACAGTATTTGGTATCTGCGCTCTGCTGAAGCCAGTTACCTTCGGAAAAAGAGTTGGTAGCTCTTGA
TCCGGCAAACAAACCACCGCTGGTAGCGGTGGTTTTTTTGTTTGCAAGCAGCAGATTACGCGCAGAAAAA
AAGGATCTCAAGAAGATCCTTTGATCTTTTCTACGGGGTCTGACGCTCAGTGGAACGAAAACTCACGTTA
AGGGATTTTGGTCATGAGATTATCAAAAAGGATCTTCACCTAGATCCTTTTAAATTAAAAATGAAGTTTT
AAATCAATCTAAAGTATATATGAGTAAACTTGGTCTGACAGTTACCAATGCTTAATCAGTGAGGCACCTA
TCTCAGCGATCTGTCTATTTCGTTCATCCATAGTTGCCTGACTCCCCGTCGTGTAGATAACTACGATACG
GGAGGGCTTACCATCTGGCCCCAGTGCTGCAATGATACCGCGAGACCCACGCTCACCGGCTCCAGATTTA
TCAGCAATAAACCAGCCAGCCGGAAGGGCCGAGCGCAGAAGTGGTCCTGCAACTTTATCCGCCTCCATCC
AGTCTATTAATTGTTGCCGGGAAGCTAGAGTAAGTAGTTCGCCAGTTAATAGTTTGCGCAACGTTGTTGC
CATTGCTACAGGCATCGTGGTGTCACGCTCGTCGTTTGGTATGGCTTCATTCAGCTCCGGTTCCCAACGA
TCAAGGCGAGTTACATGATCCCCCATGTTGTGCAAAAAAGCGGTTAGCTCCTTCGGTCCTCCGATCGTTG
TCAGAAGTAAGTTGGCCGCAGTGTTATCACTCATGGTTATGGCAGCACTGCATAATTCTCTTACTGTCAT
GCCATCCGTAAGATGCTTTTCTGTGACTGGTGAGTACTCAACCAAGTCATTCTGAGAATAGTGTATGCGG
CGACCGAGTTGCTCTTGCCCGGCGTCAACACGGGATAATAC
Features (pLannotate 1.2.2; 7 found; start..end, strand, type, name):
    232..336     -  promoter       AmpR promoter: bla
    438..731     +  CDS            O (fragment): VRPO_LAMBD - Protein inferred from homology: Swiss-Prot protein existence level 3. Necessary for the bidirectional replication of DNA. It interacts with the ori (origin of replication) region of the genome during the initiation of replication. From Escherichia phage lambda (Bacteriophage lambda).
    760..782     +  RBS            RBS: efficient ribosome binding site from bacteriophage T7 gene 10 (Olins and Rangwala, 1989)
    792..1460    +  CDS            Enhanced Cyan-Emitting GFP: Enhanced Cyan-Emitting GFP is a basic (constitutively fluorescent) cyan fluorescent protein published in 2002, derived from Aequorea victoria.
   1562..1693    +  CDS            TcR (fragment): tetracycline efflux protein; tet; confers resistance to tetracycline
   1873..2461    -  rep_origin     ori: high-copy-number ColE1/pMB1/pBR322/pUC origin of replication
   2632..231     -  CDS            AmpR (across the origin): β-lactamase; bla; confers resistance to ampicillin, carbenicillin, and related antibiotics
