[The description below was written by a language model from this plasmid's Addgene catalogue record and pLannotate feature annotations shown in this document.]
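Description:
Pr-deCFP-MGapt is a 3,261 bp bacterial expression and synthetic biology plasmid built on the pBEST backbone. It is propagated in E. coli through a ColE1/pMB1-type origin of replication and selected with ampicillin, using a β-lactamase gene driven by its own bla promoter. The record lists the copy number as unknown. The recommended host is strain KL740 grown at 30°C, which is consistent with a host that supplies temperature-sensitive lambda repressor to keep the strong lambda promoter quiet during propagation, although the record does not explain this choice.

The 808 bp synthetic insert, assembled by Gibson cloning, is described as UTR1-deCFP-MGapt-T500 and sits downstream of the OR2-OR1-Pr promoter, a bacteriophage lambda rightward promoter with its OR2 and OR1 operator sites. The feature annotation picks up a ribosome binding site from T7 gene 10, corresponding to the UTR1 leader, followed by an enhanced cyan fluorescent protein coding sequence (deCFP). The malachite green RNA aptamer (MGapt) and the T500 terminator that follow the reporter are named in the insert but were not detected as annotated features. Short annotated fragments resembling the lambda O protein (lying just upstream of the ribosome binding site) and a tetracycline resistance gene are probably lambda-derived or backbone remnants rather than functional genes.

Because the transcript carries both a fluorescent protein coding sequence and a dye-binding aptamer, a single construct can report translation through cyan fluorescence and transcription through malachite green fluorescence. The associated work used this design to characterise gene circuit performance and resource usage in a cell-free expression "breadboard" system.
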