Addgene plasmid #67740: Pr-deCFP-MGapt
Purpose: OR2-OR1-Pr promoter expressing deCFP-MG aptamer fusion
Depositing lab: Richard Murray. Depositing organization: California Institute of Technology. Publication: Gene circuit performance characterization and resource usage in a cell-free "breadboard". Siegal-Gaskins D, Tuza ZA, Kim J, Noireaux V, Murray RM. ACS Synth Biol. 2014 Jun 20;3(6):416-25. doi: 10.1021/sb400203p. Epub 2014 Apr 7. PubMed 24670245.
Backbone
  Vector backbone: pBEST
  Backbone manufacturer: Promega
  Backbone size w/o insert (bp): 2453
  Total vector size (bp): 3261
  Vector type: Bacterial Expression, Synthetic Biology
Growth in bacteria
  Bacterial resistance: Ampicillin, 100 μg/mL
  Growth temperature: 30°C
  Growth strain: KL740
  Copy number: Unknown
Gene/Insert
  Gene/Insert name: UTR1-deCFP-MGapt-T500
  Species: Synthetic
  Insert size (bp): 808
  Promoter: OR2-OR1-Pr
  Cloning method: Gibson Cloning
  Sequencing primers: 5′ GGGTGGGCTAACGATATCCG; 3′ GGAGCTGACTGGGTTGAAGG
Terms and licenses: Academic/Nonprofit Terms; Industry Terms: Not Available to Industry
How to cite: Pr-deCFP-MGapt was a gift from Richard Murray (Addgene plasmid # 67740 ; http://n2t.net/addgene:67740 ; RRID:Addgene_67740)
