>Addgene plasmid #67740 | Pr-deCFP-MGapt | addgene partial sequence | sequence record 121183 | pBEST-F 5'-CATGGTGAAGACTATCGCAC-3'
TGCTGGGTGGGCTAACGATATCCGCCTGATGCGTGAACGTGACGGACGTAACCACCGCGACATGTGTGTG
CTGTTCCGCTGGGCATGCTGAGCTAACACCGTGCGTGTTGACAATTTTACCTCTGGCGGTGATAATGGTT
GCAGCTAGCAATAATTTTGTTTAACTTTAAGAAGGAGATATACCATGGAGCTTTTCACTGGCGTTGTTCC
CATCCTGGTCGAGCTGGACGGCGACGTAAACGGCCACAAGTTCAGCGTGTCCGGCGAGGGCGAGGGCGAT
GCCACCTACGGCAAGCTGACCCTGAAGTTCATCTGCACCACCGGCAAGCTGCCCGTGCCCTGGCCCACCC
TCGTGACCACCCTGACCTGGGGCGTGCAGTGCTTCAGCCGCTACCCCGACCACATGAAGCAGCACGACTT
CTTCAAGTCCGCCATGCCCGAAGGCTACGTCCAGGAGCGCACCATCTTCTTCAAGGACGACGGCAACTAC
AAGACCCGCGCCGAGGTGAAGTTCGAGGGCGACACCCTGGTGAACCGCATCGAGCTGAAGGGCATCGACT
TCAAGGAGGACGGCAACATCCTGGGGCACAAGCTGGAGTACAACTACATCAGCCACAACGTCTATATCAC
CGCCGACAAGCAGAAGAACGGCATCAAGGCCAACTTCAAGATCCGCCACAACATCGAGGACGGCAGCGTG
CAGCTCGCCGACCACTACCAGCAGAACACCCCCATCGGCGACGGCCCCGTGCTGCTGCCCGACAACCACT
ACCTGAGCACCCAGTCCGCC
