>Addgene plasmid #67740 | Pr-deCFP-MGapt | addgene partial sequence | sequence record 121184 | Tet-internal-R 5'-aaggagctgactgggttgaag-3'
CCCGCCTTTCGGCGGGCTTTGCTCGAGCTCGGGGATCCATTCGTTACCTGGCTCTCGCCAGTCGGGATCC
CCTATTCAGTTATTGTTTAGATCCCGGCGGCGGTCACGAACTCCAGCAGGACCATGTGATCGCGCTTCTC
GTTGGGGTCTTTGCTCAGGGCGGACTGGGTGCTCAGGTAGTGGTTGTCGGGCAGCAGCACGGGGCCGTCG
CCGATGGGGGTGTTCTGCTGGTAGTGGTCGGCGAGCTGCACGCTGCCGTCCTCGATGTTGTGGCGGATCT
TGAAGTTGGCCTTGATGCCGTTCTTCTGCTTGTCGGCGGTGATATAGACGTTGTGGCTGATGTAGTTGTA
CTCCAGCTTGTGCCCCAGGATGTTGCCGTCCTCCTTGAAGTCGATGCCCTTCAGCTCGATGCGGTTCACC
AGGGTGTCGCCCTCGAACTTCACCTCGGCGCGGGTCTTGTAGTTGCCGTCGTCCTTGAAGAAGATGGTGC
GCTCCTGGACGTAGCCTTCGGGCATGGCGGACTTGAAGAAGTCGTGCTGCTTCATGTGGTCGGGGTAGCG
GCTGAAGCACTGCACGCCCCAGGTCAGGGTGGTCACGAGGGTGGGCCAGGGCACGGGCAGCTTGCCGGTG
GTGCAGATGAACTTCAGGGTCAGCTTGCCGTAGGTGGCATCGCCCTCGCCCTCGCCGGACACGCTGAACT
TGTGGCCGTTTACGTCGCCGTCCAGCTCGACCAGGATGGGAACAACGCCAGTGAAAAGCTCCATGGTATA
TCTCCTTCTTAAA
